Addgene plasmid #81546: pDONR223_RB1_p.F755I
Purpose: Gateway Donor vector containing RB1 , part of the Target Accelerator Plasmid Collection.
Depositing lab: Jesse Boehm & William Hahn & David Root. Depositing organization: Broad Institute. Publication: Systematic Functional Interrogation of Rare Cancer Variants Identifies Oncogenic Alleles. Kim E, Ilic N, Shrestha Y, Zou L, Kamburov A, Zhu C, Yang X, Lubonja R, Tran N, Nguyen C, Lawrence MS, Piccioni F, Bagul M, Doench JG, Chouinard CR, Wu X, Hogstrom L, Natoli T, Tamayo P, Horn H, Corsello SM, Lage K, Root DE, Subramanian A, Golub TR, Getz G, Boehm JS, Hahn WC. Cancer Discov. 2016 Jul;6(7):714-26. doi: 10.1158/2159-8290.CD-16-0160. Epub 2016 May 4. PubMed 27147599.
Backbone
  Vector backbone: pDONR223
  Backbone manufacturer: Invitrogen
  Backbone size w/o insert (bp): 2790
  Vector type: Gateway Entry vector
Growth in bacteria
  Bacterial resistance: Spectinomycin, 50 μg/mL
  Growth temperature: 37°C
  Growth strain: DH5alpha
  Copy number: High Copy
Gene/Insert
  Gene/Insert name: RB1
  Species: H. sapiens (human)
  Mutation: F755I
  GenBank ID: NM_000321.2
  Entrez Gene: RB1 (a.k.a. OSRC, PPP1R130, RB, p105-Rb, p110-RB1, pRb, pp110)
  Promoter: None
  Cloning method: Gateway Cloning
  Sequencing primers: 5′ M13pUC-fwd; 3′ M13-Rev
Terms and licenses: Academic/Nonprofit Terms; Industry Terms: Not Available to Industry
Depositor comments: Closed state: stop codon immediately follows insert
How to cite: pDONR223_RB1_p.F755I was a gift from Jesse Boehm & William Hahn & David Root (Addgene plasmid # 81546 ; http://n2t.net/addgene:81546 ; RRID:Addgene_81546)
