[The description below was written by a language model from this plasmid's Addgene catalogue record and pLannotate feature annotations shown in this document.]
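Description:
pDONR223_RB1_p.F755I is a Gateway entry clone built on the Invitrogen pDONR223 backbone, carrying the human RB1 open reading frame (retinoblastoma tumour suppressor protein) with a phenylalanine-to-isoleucine substitution at residue 755. It belongs to the Target Accelerator Plasmid Collection, a set of wild-type and variant cancer gene clones assembled for systematic functional testing of rare tumour-associated alleles. The plasmid is maintained in E. coli at high copy through a ColE1/pUC-type origin and is selected with spectinomycin by way of the aadA (SmR) aminoglycoside adenylyltransferase gene. Upstream of this gene lie fragments of a class 1 integron Pc promoter and a gentamicin resistance gene.

The annotated 5,580 nt sequence places the roughly 2.8 kb RB1 coding sequence between two attL recombination sites. The automated annotation labels both as attL3, but functionally they are the pair of sites that allow LR Clonase to transfer the insert directionally into any compatible Gateway destination vector. The record lists no promoter for the insert, so the clone is not itself an expression construct. A T7 promoter is annotated just beyond the downstream attL site, on the reverse strand and so facing back toward the insert. Short lacZα and lacI fragments and the rrnB T1 and T2 terminators are backbone elements, and the terminators help insulate the cloning region from read-through transcription. The depositors describe the ORF as "closed", meaning a stop codon immediately follows the coding sequence. After transfer, the protein can therefore carry N-terminal tags supplied by a destination vector but cannot be fused to C-terminal ones. Its typical use is as a source clone for shuttling the RB1 F755I variant into expression vectors for comparison with wild-type RB1.
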