Features (pLannotate 1.2.2; 12 found; start..end, strand, type, name):
     38..74      -  CDS            lacZα (fragment): LacZα fragment of β-galactosidase; lacZ fragment
     91..186     +  protein_bind   attL3: mutant version of attL; recombination site for the Gateway® LR reaction LR Clonase™
    192..2975    +  CDS            RB1: RB_HUMAN - Experimental evidence at protein level: Swiss-Prot protein existence level 1. (Microbial infection) In case of viral infections, interactions with SV40 large T antigen, HPV E7 protein or adenovirus E1A protein induce the disassembly of RB1-E2F1 complex thereby disrupting RB1's activity. From Homo sapiens (Human).
   2983..3078    -  protein_bind   attL3: mutant version of attL; recombination site for the Gateway® LR reaction LR Clonase™
   3097..3115    -  promoter       T7 promoter: promoter for bacteriophage T7 RNA polymerase
   3305..3328    +  promoter       Pc promoter (fragment): intI1 (promoter lies within the coding sequence); class 1 integron promoter
   3504..3560    +  CDS            GmR (fragment): gentamycin acetyltransferase; aacC1; confers resistance to gentamycin
   3567..4358    +  CDS            SmR: aminoglycoside adenylyltransferase (Murphy, 1985); aadA; confers resistance to spectinomycin and streptomycin
   4451..5039    +  rep_origin     ori: high-copy-number ColE1/pMB1/pBR322/pUC origin of replication
   5222..5314    +  CDS            lacI (fragment): lac repressor; lacI; The lac repressor binds to the lac operator to inhibit transcription in E. coli. This inhibition can be relieved by adding lactose or isopropyl-β-D-thiogalactopyranoside (IPTG).
   5369..5396    -  terminator     rrnB T2 terminator: transcription terminator T2 from the E. coli rrnB gene
   5528..5571    +  terminator     rrnB T1 terminator: Escherichia coli rrnB; transcription terminator T1 from the E. coli rrnB gene
>Addgene plasmid #81546 | pDONR223_RB1_p.F755I | addgene full sequence | sequence record 166708 | Addgene NGS Result
GGCAGTTCCCTACTCTCGCGTTAACGCTAGCATGGATGTTTTCCCAGTCACGACGTTGTAAAACGACGGC
CAGTCTTAAGCTCGGGCCCCAAATAATGATTTTATTTTGACTGATAGTGACCTGTTCGTTGCAACAAATT
GATGAGCAATGCTTTTTTATAATGCCAACTTTGTACAAAAAAGTTGGCACCATGCCGCCCAAAACCCCCC
GAAAAACGGCCGCCACCGCCGCCGCTGCCGCCGCGGAACCCCCGGCACCGCCGCCGCCGCCCCCTCCTGA
GGAGGACCCAGAGCAGGACAGCGGCCCGGAGGACCTGCCTCTCGTCAGGCTTGAGTTTGAAGAAACAGAA
GAACCTGATTTTACTGCATTATGTCAGAAATTAAAGATACCAGATCATGTCAGAGAGAGAGCTTGGTTAA
CTTGGGAGAAAGTTTCATCTGTGGATGGAGTATTGGGAGGTTATATTCAAAAGAAAAAGGAACTGTGGGG
AATCTGTATCTTTATTGCAGCAGTTGACCTAGATGAGATGTCGTTCACTTTTACTGAGCTACAGAAAAAC
ATAGAAATCAGTGTCCATAAATTCTTTAACTTACTAAAAGAAATTGATACCAGTACCAAAGTTGATAATG
CTATGTCAAGACTGTTGAAGAAGTATGATGTATTGTTTGCACTCTTCAGCAAATTGGAAAGGACATGTGA
ACTTATATATTTGACACAACCCAGCAGTTCGATATCTACTGAAATAAATTCTGCATTGGTGCTAAAAGTT
TCTTGGATCACATTTTTATTAGCTAAAGGGGAAGTATTACAAATGGAAGATGATCTGGTGATTTCATTTC
AGTTAATGCTATGTGTCCTTGACTATTTTATTAAACTCTCACCTCCCATGTTGCTCAAAGAACCATATAA
AACAGCTGTTATACCCATTAATGGTTCACCTCGAACACCCAGGCGAGGTCAGAACAGGAGTGCACGGATA
GCAAAACAACTAGAAAATGATACAAGAATTATTGAAGTTCTCTGTAAAGAACATGAATGTAATATAGATG
AGGTGAAAAATGTTTATTTCAAAAATTTTATACCTTTTATGAATTCTCTTGGACTTGTAACATCTAATGG
ACTTCCAGAGGTTGAAAATCTTTCTAAACGATACGAAGAAATTTATCTTAAAAATAAAGATCTAGATGCA
AGATTATTTTTGGATCATGATAAAACTCTTCAGACTGATTCTATAGACAGTTTTGAAACACAGAGAACAC
CACGAAAAAGTAACCTTGATGAAGAGGTGAATGTAATTCCTCCACACACTCCAGTTAGGACTGTTATGAA
CACTATCCAACAATTAATGATGATTTTAAATTCAGCAAGTGATCAACCTTCAGAAAATCTGATTTCCTAT
TTTAACAACTGCACAGTGAATCCAAAAGAAAGTATACTGAAAAGAGTGAAGGATATAGGATACATCTTTA
AAGAGAAATTTGCTAAAGCTGTGGGACAGGGTTGTGTCGAAATTGGATCACAGCGATACAAACTTGGAGT
TCGCTTGTATTACCGAGTAATGGAATCCATGCTTAAATCAGAAGAAGAACGATTATCCATTCAAAATTTT
AGCAAACTTCTGAATGACAACATTTTTCATATGTCTTTATTGGCGTGCGCTCTTGAGGTTGTAATGGCCA
CATATAGCAGAAGTACATCTCAGAATCTTGATTCTGGAACAGATTTGTCTTTCCCATGGATTCTGAATGT
GCTTAATTTAAAAGCCTTTGATTTTTACAAAGTGATCGAAAGTTTTATCAAAGCAGAAGGCAACTTGACA
AGAGAAATGATAAAACATTTAGAACGATGTGAACATCGAATCATGGAATCCCTTGCATGGCTCTCAGATT
CACCTTTATTTGATCTTATTAAACAATCAAAGGACCGAGAAGGACCAACTGATCACCTTGAATCTGCTTG
TCCTCTTAATCTTCCTCTCCAGAATAATCACACTGCAGCAGATATGTATCTTTCTCCTGTAAGATCTCCA
AAGAAAAAAGGTTCAACTACGCGTGTAAATTCTACTGCAAATGCAGAGACACAAGCAACCTCAGCCTTCC
AGACCCAGAAGCCATTGAAATCTACCTCTCTTTCACTGTTTTATAAAAAAGTGTATCGGCTAGCCTATCT
CCGGCTAAATACACTTTGTGAACGCCTTCTGTCTGAGCACCCAGAATTAGAACATATCATCTGGACCCTT
TTCCAGCACACCCTGCAGAATGAGTATGAACTCATGAGAGACAGGCATTTGGACCAAATTATGATGTGTT
CCATGTATGGCATATGCAAAGTGAAGAATATAGACCTTAAATTCAAAATCATTGTAACAGCATACAAGGA
TCTTCCTCATGCTGTTCAGGAGACATTCAAACGTGTTTTGATCAAAGAAGAGGAGTATGATTCTATTATA
GTAATCTATAACTCGGTCTTCATGCAGAGACTGAAAACAAATATTTTGCAGTATGCTTCCACCAGGCCCC
CTACCTTGTCACCAATACCTCACATTCCTCGAAGCCCTTACAAGTTTCCTAGTTCACCCTTACGGATTCC
TGGAGGGAACATCTATATTTCACCCCTGAAGAGTCCATATAAAATTTCAGAAGGTCTGCCAACACCAACA
AAAATGACTCCAAGATCAAGAATCTTAGTATCAATTGGTGAATCATTCGGGACTTCTGAGAAGTTCCAGA
AAATAAATCAGATGGTATGTAACAGCGACCGTGTGCTCAAAAGAAGTGCTGAAGGAAGCAACCCTCCTAA
ACCACTGAAAAAACTACGCTTTGATATTGAAGGATCAGATGAAGCAGATGGAAGTAAACATCTCCCAGGA
GAGTCCAAATTTCAGCAGAAACTGGCAGAAATGACTTCTACTCGAACACGAATGCAAAAGCAGAAAATGA
ATGATAGCATGGATACCTCAAACAAGGAAGAGAAATGATTGCCAACTTTCTTGTACAAAGTTGGCATTAT
AAGAAAGCATTGCTTATCAATTTGTTGCAACGAACAGGTCACTATCAGTCAAAATAAAATCATTATTTGC
CATCCAGCTGATATCCCCTATAGTGAGTCGTATTACATGGTCATAGCTGTTTCCTGGCAGCTCTGGCCCG
TGTCTCAAAATCTCTGATGTTACATTGCACAAGATAAAAATATATCATCATGCCTCCTCTAGACCAGCCA
GGACAGAAATGCCTCGACTTCGCTGCTACCCAAGGTTGCCGGGTGACGCACACCGTGGAAACGGATGAAG
GCACGAACCCAGTGGACATAAGCCTGTTCGGTTCGTAAGCTGTAATGCAAGTAGCGTATGCGCTCACGCA
ACTGGTCCAGAACCTTGACCGAACGCAGCGGTGGTAACGGCGCAGTGGCGGTTTTCATGGCTTGTTATGA
CTGTTTTTTTGGGGTACAGTCTATGCCTCGGGCATCCAAGCAGCAAGCGCGTTACGCCGTGGGTCGATGT
TTGATGTTATGGAGCAGCAACGATGTTACGCAGCAGGGCAGTCGCCCTAAAACAAAGTTAAACATTATGA
GGGAAGCGGTGATCGCCGAAGTATCGACTCAACTATCAGAGGTAGTTGGCGTCATCGAGCGCCATCTCGA
ACCGACGTTGCTGGCCGTACATTTGTACGGCTCCGCAGTGGATGGCGGCCTGAAGCCACACAGTGATATT
GATTTGCTGGTTACGGTGACCGTAAGGCTTGATGAAACAACGCGGCGAGCTTTGATCAACGACCTTTTGG
AAACTTCGGCTTCCCCTGGAGAGAGCGAGATTCTCCGCGCTGTAGAAGTCACCATTGTTGTGCACGACGA
CATCATTCCGTGGCGTTATCCAGCTAAGCGCGAACTGCAATTTGGAGAATGGCAGCGCAATGACATTCTT
GCAGGTATCTTCGAGCCAGCCACGATCGACATTGATCTGGCTATCTTGCTGACAAAAGCAAGAGAACATA
GCGTTGCCTTGGTAGGTCCAGCGGCGGAGGAACTCTTTGATCCGGTTCCTGAACAGGATCTATTTGAGGC
GCTAAATGAAACCTTAACGCTATGGAACTCGCCGCCCGACTGGGCTGGCGATGAGCGAAATGTAGTGCTT
ACGTTGTCCCGCATTTGGTACAGCGCAGTAACCGGCAAAATCGCGCCGAAGGATGTCGCTGCCGACTGGG
CAATGGAGCGCCTGCCGGCCCAGTATCAGCCCGTCATACTTGAAGCTAGACAGGCTTATCTTGGACAAGA
AGAAGATCGCTTGGCCTCGCGCGCAGATCAGTTGGAAGAATTTGTCCACTACGTGAAAGGCGAGATCACC
AAGGTAGTCGGCAAATAACCCTCGAGCCACCCATGACCAAAATCCCTTAACGTGAGTTACGCGTCGTTCC
ACTGAGCGTCAGACCCCGTAGAAAAGATCAAAGGATCTTCTTGAGATCCTTTTTTTCTGCGCGTAATCTG
CTGCTTGCAAACAAAAAAACCACCGCTACCAGCGGTGGTTTGTTTGCCGGATCAAGAGCTACCAACTCTT
TTTCCGAAGGTAACTGGCTTCAGCAGAGCGCAGATACCAAATACTGTTCTTCTAGTGTAGCCGTAGTTAG
GCCACCACTTCAAGAACTCTGTAGCACCGCCTACATACCTCGCTCTGCTAATCCTGTTACCAGTGGCTGC
TGCCAGTGGCGATAAGTCGTGTCTTACCGGGTTGGACTCAAGACGATAGTTACCGGATAAGGCGCAGCGG
TCGGGCTGAACGGGGGGTTCGTGCACACAGCCCAGCTTGGAGCGAACGACCTACACCGAACTGAGATACC
TACAGCGTGAGCTATGAGAAAGCGCCACGCTTCCCGAAGGGAGAAAGGCGGACAGGTATCCGGTAAGCGG
CAGGGTCGGAACAGGAGAGCGCACGAGGGAGCTTCCAGGGGGAAACGCCTGGTATCTTTATAGTCCTGTC
GGGTTTCGCCACCTCTGACTTGAGCGTCGATTTTTGTGATGCTCGTCAGGGGGGCGGAGCCTATGGAAAA
ACGCCAGCAACGCGGCCTTTTTACGGTTCCTGGCCTTTTGCTGGCCTTTTGCTCACATGTTCTTTCCTGC
GTTATCCCCTGATTCTGTGGATAACCGTATTACCGCCTTTGAGTGAGCTGATACCGCTCGCCGCAGCCGA
ACGACCGAGCGCAGCGAGTCAGTGAGCGAGGAAGCGGAAGAGCGCCCAATACGCAAACCGCCTCTCCCCG
CGCGTTGGCCGATTCATTAATGCAGCTGGCACGACAGGTTTCCCGACTGGAAAGCGGGCAGTGAGCGCAA
CGCAATTAATACGCGTACCGCTAGCCAGGAAGAGTTTGTAGAAACGCAAAAAGGCCATCCGTCAGGATGG
CCTTCTGCTTAGTTTGATGCCTGGCAGTTTATGGCGGGCGTCCTGCCCGCCACCCTCCGGGCCGTTGCTT
CACAACGTTCAAATCCGCTCCCGGCGGATTTGTCCTACTCAGGAGAGCGTTCACCGACAAACAACAGATA
AAACGAAAGGCCCAGTCTTCCGACTGAGCCTTTCGTTTTATTTGATGCCT
