>Addgene plasmid #81546 | pDONR223_RB1_p.F755I | depositor partial sequence | sequence record 154865 | Insert sequence
ATGCCGCCCAAAACCCCCCGAAAAACGGCCGCCACCGCCGCCGCTGCCGCCGCGGAACCCCCGGCACCGC
CGCCGCCGCCCCCTCCTGAGGAGGACCCAGAGCAGGACAGCGGCCCGGAGGACCTGCCTCTCGTCAGGCT
TGAGTTTGAAGAAACAGAAGAACCTGATTTTACTGCATTATGTCAGAAATTAAAGATACCAGATCATGTC
AGAGAGAGAGCTTGGTTAACTTGGGAGAAAGTTTCATCTGTGGATGGAGTATTGGGAGGTTATATTCAAA
AGAAAAAGGAACTGTGGGGAATCTGTATCTTTATTGCAGCAGTTGACCTAGATGAGATGTCGTTCACTTT
TACTGAGCTACAGAAAAACATAGAAATCAGTGTCCATAAATTCTTTAACTTACTAAAAGAAATTGATACC
AGTACCAAAGTTGATAATGCTATGTCAAGACTGTTGAAGAAGTATGATGTATTGTTTGCACTCTTCAGCA
AATTGGAAAGGACATGTGAACTTATATATTTGACACAACCCAGCAGTTCGATATCTACTGAAATAAATTC
TGCATTGGTGCTAAAAGTTTCTTGGATCACATTTTTATTAGCTAAAGGGGAAGTATTACAAATGGAAGAT
GATCTGGTGATTTCATTTCAGTTAATGCTATGTGTCCTTGACTATTTTATTAAACTCTCACCTCCCATGT
TGCTCAAAGAACCATATAAAACAGCTGTTATACCCATTAATGGTTCACCTCGAACACCCAGGCGAGGTCA
GAACAGGAGTGCACGGATAGCAAAACAACTAGAAAATGATACAAGAATTATTGAAGTTCTCTGTAAAGAA
CATGAATGTAATATAGATGAGGTGAAAAATGTTTATTTCAAAAATTTTATACCTTTTATGAATTCTCTTG
GACTTGTAACATCTAATGGACTTCCAGAGGTTGAAAATCTTTCTAAACGATACGAAGAAATTTATCTTAA
AAATAAAGATCTAGATGCAAGATTATTTTTGGATCATGATAAAACTCTTCAGACTGATTCTATAGACAGT
TTTGAAACACAGAGAACACCACGAAAAAGTAACCTTGATGAAGAGGTGAATGTAATTCCTCCACACACTC
CAGTTAGGACTGTTATGAACACTATCCAACAATTAATGATGATTTTAAATTCAGCAAGTGATCAACCTTC
AGAAAATCTGATTTCCTATTTTAACAACTGCACAGTGAATCCAAAAGAAAGTATACTGAAAAGAGTGAAG
GATATAGGATACATCTTTAAAGAGAAATTTGCTAAAGCTGTGGGACAGGGTTGTGTCGAAATTGGATCAC
AGCGATACAAACTTGGAGTTCGCTTGTATTACCGAGTAATGGAATCCATGCTTAAATCAGAAGAAGAACG
ATTATCCATTCAAAATTTTAGCAAACTTCTGAATGACAACATTTTTCATATGTCTTTATTGGCGTGCGCT
CTTGAGGTTGTAATGGCCACATATAGCAGAAGTACATCTCAGAATCTTGATTCTGGAACAGATTTGTCTT
TCCCATGGATTCTGAATGTGCTTAATTTAAAAGCCTTTGATTTTTACAAAGTGATCGAAAGTTTTATCAA
AGCAGAAGGCAACTTGACAAGAGAAATGATAAAACATTTAGAACGATGTGAACATCGAATCATGGAATCC
CTTGCATGGCTCTCAGATTCACCTTTATTTGATCTTATTAAACAATCAAAGGACCGAGAAGGACCAACTG
ATCACCTTGAATCTGCTTGTCCTCTTAATCTTCCTCTCCAGAATAATCACACTGCAGCAGATATGTATCT
TTCTCCTGTAAGATCTCCAAAGAAAAAAGGTTCAACTACGCGTGTAAATTCTACTGCAAATGCAGAGACA
CAAGCAACCTCAGCCTTCCAGACCCAGAAGCCATTGAAATCTACCTCTCTTTCACTGTTTTATAAAAAAG
TGTATCGGCTAGCCTATCTCCGGCTAAATACACTTTGTGAACGCCTTCTGTCTGAGCACCCAGAATTAGA
ACATATCATCTGGACCCTTTTCCAGCACACCCTGCAGAATGAGTATGAACTCATGAGAGACAGGCATTTG
GACCAAATTATGATGTGTTCCATGTATGGCATATGCAAAGTGAAGAATATAGACCTTAAATTCAAAATCA
TTGTAACAGCATACAAGGATCTTCCTCATGCTGTTCAGGAGACATTCAAACGTGTTTTGATCAAAGAAGA
GGAGTATGATTCTATTATAGTAATCTATAACTCGGTCTTCATGCAGAGACTGAAAACAAATATTTTGCAG
TATGCTTCCACCAGGCCCCCTACCTTGTCACCAATACCTCACATTCCTCGAAGCCCTTACAAGTTTCCTA
GTTCACCCTTACGGATTCCTGGAGGGAACATCTATATTTCACCCCTGAAGAGTCCATATAAAATTTCAGA
AGGTCTGCCAACACCAACAAAAATGACTCCAAGATCAAGAATCTTAGTATCAATTGGTGAATCATTCGGG
ACTTCTGAGAAGTTCCAGAAAATAAATCAGATGGTATGTAACAGCGACCGTGTGCTCAAAAGAAGTGCTG
AAGGAAGCAACCCTCCTAAACCACTGAAAAAACTACGCTTTGATATTGAAGGATCAGATGAAGCAGATGG
AAGTAAACATCTCCCAGGAGAGTCCAAATTTCAGCAGAAACTGGCAGAAATGACTTCTACTCGAACACGA
ATGCAAAAGCAGAAAATGAATGATAGCATGGATACCTCAAACAAGGAAGAGAAA
